Addgene plasmid #178732: pAAV-VTKS6-GCaMP6f
Purpose: AAV vector for Cre- and Flp-dependent transgene expression (CRE-OFF / FLP-ON) of GCaMP6f in neurons under the control of the hSyn1 promoter (Kugler et al 2003)
Depositing lab: Jordane Dimidschstein. Depositing organization: Broad Institute. Publication: A versatile viral toolkit for functional discovery in the nervous system. Pouchelon G, Vergara J, McMahon J, Gorissen BL, Lin JD, Vormstein-Schneider D, Niehaus JL, Burbridge TJ, Wester JC, Sherer M, Fernandez-Otero M, Allaway KC, Pelkey K, Chittajallu R, McBain CJ, Fan M, Nasse JS, Wildenberg GA, Fishell G, Dimidschstein J. Cell Rep Methods. 2022 May 26;2(6):100225. doi: 10.1016/j.crmeth.2022.100225. eCollection 2022 Jun 20. PubMed 35784651.
Backbone
  Vector backbone: pAAV-VTKS6
  Vector type: AAV
Growth in bacteria
  Bacterial resistance: Ampicillin, 100 μg/mL
  Growth temperature: 37°C
  Growth strain: NEB Stable
  Copy number: High Copy
Gene/Insert
  Gene/Insert name: GCaMP6f
  Species: Synthetic
  Cloning method: Gibson Cloning
Terms and licenses: Academic/Nonprofit Terms; Industry Terms: Not Available to Industry
How to cite: pAAV-VTKS6-GCaMP6f was a gift from Jordane Dimidschstein (Addgene plasmid # 178732 ; http://n2t.net/addgene:178732 ; RRID:Addgene_178732)
