[The description below was written by a language model from this plasmid's Addgene catalogue record and pLannotate feature annotations shown in this document.]
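Description:
pAAV-VTKS6-GCaMP6f is an adeno-associated virus transfer plasmid built on the pAAV-VTKS6 backbone, designed for intersectional, recombinase-gated expression of the calcium indicator GCaMP6f in neurons. In bacteria it is maintained through a high-copy ColE1/pUC-type origin and selected with ampicillin via the β-lactamase gene. An f1 phage origin is also present, along with small remnants of pBR322 bom and rop sequences. The expression cassette is flanked by AAV2 inverted terminal repeats, which direct replication and packaging of the intervening DNA into AAV particles. The automated annotation detects the downstream ITR in full but only short fragments of the upstream one, a common outcome for these repeat-rich, hard-to-sequence regions.

The payload is driven by the human synapsin I promoter, which restricts expression to neurons, and is followed by a WPRE to enhance transcript stability and expression and by a bovine growth hormone polyadenylation signal. The synthetic GCaMP6f coding sequence sits in the antisense orientation relative to the promoter, so it is not expressed in the starting configuration. It is bracketed by two minimal FRT sites in opposing orientation, so Flp recombinase can invert the cassette into the sense orientation (FLP-ON). Outside these lie two loxP sites in the same orientation, so Cre excises the whole coding segment and abolishes expression (CRE-OFF). Short β-globin intron fragments adjoin the recombinase sites, though the record does not explain their role. The result is GCaMP6f expression only in neurons that contain Flp but lack Cre, which suits calcium imaging of genetically defined subpopulations. The plasmid belongs to a viral toolkit for functional studies of the nervous system.
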