Features (pLannotate 1.2.2; 22 found; start..end, strand, type, name):
    204..231     +  repeat_region  AAV2 ITR (fragment): inverted terminal repeat of adeno-associated virus serotype 2 inverted
    260..287     +  repeat_region  AAV2 ITR (fragment): inverted terminal repeat of adeno-associated virus serotype 2 inverted
    350..797     +  promoter       hSyn promoter: human synapsin I promoter; confers neuron-specific expression (Kügler et al., 2003)
    821..854     +  protein_bind   loxP: Cre-mediated recombination occurs in the 8-bp core sequence (GCATACAT). Cre recombinase
    855..888     +  protein_bind   FRT (minimal): supports FLP-mediated excision but not integration (Turan and Bode, 2011) FLP recombinase from the Saccharomyces cerevisiae 2μ plasmid
    889..938     -  intron         β-globin intron (fragment): internally truncated intron from human β-globin
    984..1022    +  misc_feature   MCS (fragment): pUC18/19 multiple cloning site
   1023..2375    -  CDS            GCaMP6f: improved fluorescent protein-based calcium sensor (Chen et al., 2013)
   2382..2405    +  misc_feature   MCS (fragment): pUC18/19 multiple cloning site
   2416..2449    -  protein_bind   FRT (minimal): supports FLP-mediated excision but not integration (Turan and Bode, 2011) FLP recombinase from the Saccharomyces cerevisiae 2μ plasmid
   2450..2500    -  intron         β-globin intron (fragment): internally truncated intron from human β-globin
   2534..2567    +  protein_bind   loxP: Cre-mediated recombination occurs in the 8-bp core sequence (GCATACAT). Cre recombinase
   2576..3164    +  misc_feature   WPRE: woodchuck hepatitis virus posttranscriptional regulatory element
   3172..3396    +  polyA_signal   bGH poly(A) signal: bovine growth hormone polyadenylation signal
   3398..3538    +  repeat_region  AAV2 ITR: inverted terminal repeat of adeno-associated virus serotype 2 inverted
   3543..3594    -  misc_feature   bom (fragment): basis of mobility region from pBR322
   3613..4068    +  rep_origin     f1 ori (sequence partly withheld): f1 bacteriophage origin of replication; arrow indicates direction of (+) strand synthesis
   4069..4118    -  misc_feature   bom (fragment): basis of mobility region from pBR322
   4220..4255    -  CDS            rop (fragment): Rop protein, which maintains plasmids at low copy number; rop
   4350..4454    +  promoter       AmpR promoter: bla
   4455..5315    +  CDS            AmpR: β-lactamase; bla; confers resistance to ampicillin, carbenicillin, and related antibiotics
   5486..131     +  rep_origin     ori (across the origin): high-copy-number ColE1/pMB1/pBR322/pUC origin of replication
>Addgene plasmid #178732 | pAAV-VTKS6-GCaMP6f | addgene full sequence | sequence record 354869 | Addgene NGS Result
GAACAGGAGAGCGCACGAGGGAGCTTCCAGGGGGAAACGCCTGGTATCTTTATAGTCCTGTCGGGTTTCG
CCACCTCTGACTTGAGCGTCGATTTTTGTGATGCTCGTCAGGGGGGCGGAGCCTATGGAAAAACGCCAGC
AACGCGGCCTTTTTACGGTTCCTGGCCTTTTGCTGGCCTTTTGCTCACATGTCCTGCAGGCAGCTGCGCG
CTCGCTCGCTCACTGAGGCCGCCCGGGCGTCGGGCGACCTTTGGTCGCCCGGCCTCAGTGAGCGAGCGAG
CGCGCAGAGAGGGAGTGGCCAACTCCATCACTAGGGGTTCCTGCTAGACTGCAGAGGGCCCTGCGTATGA
GTGCAAGTGGGTTTTAGGACCAGGATGAGGCGGGGTGGGGGTGCCTACCTGACGACCGACCCCGACCCAC
TGGACAAGCACCCAACCCCCATTCCCCAAATTGCGCATCCCCTATCAGAGAGGGGGAGGGGAAACAGGAT
GCGGCGAGGCGCGTGCGCACTGCCAGCTTCAGCACCGCGGACAGTGCCTTCGCCCCCGCCTGGCGGCGCG
CGCCACCGCCGCCTCAGCACTGAAGGCGCGCTGACGTCACTCGCCGGTCCCCCGCAAACTCCCCTTCCCG
GCCACCTTGGTCGCGTCCGCGCCGCCGCCGGCCCAGCCGGACCGCACCACGCGAGGCGCGAGATAGGGGG
GCACGGGCGCGACCATCTGCGCTGCGGCGCCGGCGACTCAGCGCTGCCTCAGTCTGCGGTGGGCAGCGGA
GGAGTCGTGTCGTGCCTGAGAGCGCAGTCAGATATCGTTTAAACTCCGGAATAACTTCGTATAGCATACA
TTATACGAAGTTATGAAGTTCCTATTCTCTAGAAAGTATAGGAACTTCGCAGAATGGTAGCTGGATTGTA
GCTGCTATTAGCAATATGAAACCTCTTAGAAGTTCCTATTCTTCAAAAGGTATAGGAACTTCAACGCGCC
CTAGAATTCGAGCTCGGTACCCGGGGATCCTCTAGAGTCGACTCACTTCGCTGTCATCATTTGTACAAAC
TCTTCGTAGTTTACCTGACCATCCCCATCGATGTCTGCTTCCCTGATCATTTCATCAACCTCTTCATCTG
TTAACTTCTCTCCAAGGTTTGTCATCACGTGGCGAAGCTCTGCTGCACTGATGTAGCCATTGCCATCCTT
ATCAAACACACCGAACGCTTCTCTAATTTCTTCTTCCGTGTCCCTGTATTTCATTTTTCTTGCCATCATT
GTCAGGAACTCAGGGAAGTCGATTGTGCCGTCACCGTCGGCATCTACTTCATTGATCATGTCCTGCAGCT
CTGCTTCTGTGGGGTTCTGCCCCAGAGACCGCATCACCGTCCCCAGCTCCTTGGTTGTTATTGTCCCATC
CCCGTCCTTGTCAAATAGGGAGAATTCCTCTTTAAATTCTGCGATCTGCTCTTCAGTCAGTTGGTCCGGC
AGGTTGTACTCCAGCTTGTGCCCCAGGATGTTGCCGTCCTCCTTGAAGTCGATGCCCTTCAGCTCGATGC
GGTTCACCAGGGTGTCGCCCTCGAACTTCACCTCGGCGCGGGTCTTGTAGTTGCCGTCGTCCTTGAAGAA
GATGGTGCGCTCCTGGATGTAGCCTTCGGGCATGGCGGACTTGAAGAAGTCGTGCTGCTTCATGTGGTCG
GGGTAGCGGCTGAAGCACTGCACGCCGTAGGTCAGGGTGGTCACGAGGGTGGGCCAGGGCACGGGCAGCT
TGCCGGTGGTGCAGATGAACTTCAGGGTCAGCTTGCCGTAGGTGGCATCGCCCTCACCCTCGCCGGACAC
GCTGAACTTGTGGCCGTTTACGTCGCCGTCCAGCTCGACCAGGATGGGCACCACCCCGGTGAACAGCTCC
TCGCCCTTGCTCACCATGCTCCCTCCGGTACCGCCCTTGTACAGCTCGTCCATGCCGAGAGTGATCCCGG
CGGCGGTCACGAACTCCAGCAGGACCATGTGATCGCGCTTCTCGTTGGGGTCTTTCGAAAGTTTGGACTG
CACGCTCAGGTAGTGGTTGTCGGGCAGCAGCACGGGGCCGTCGCCGATGGGGGTGTTCTGCTGGTAGTGG
TAGGCGAGCTGCACGCCGCCGTCCTCGATGTTGTGGCGGATCTTGAAGTTCGCCTTGATGCCGTTCTTCT
GCTTGTCGGCCTTGATATAGACGTTCTCGAGTGAGCTCAGCCGACCTATAGCTCTGACTGCGTGACCTGT
CTTATTCCACTTACGACGTGATGAGTCGACCATGGTGGCGAGATCCTTATCGTCATCGTCGTACAGATCC
CGACCCATTTGCTGTCCACCAGTCATGCTAGCCATACCATGATGATGATGATGATGAGAACCCATGGTGG
CGTCGACCTGCAGGCATGCAAGCTTGGTGGCTAGCGAAGTTCCTATACTTTCTAGAGAATAGGAACTTCT
TGCCTTAACCCAGAAATTATCACTGTTATTCTTTAGAATGGTGCAAAGAGAAGTTCCTATACCTTTTGAA
GAATAGGAACTTCATAACTTCGTATAGCATACATTATACGAAGTTATGGCGCGCCAATCAACCTCTGGAT
TACAAAATTTGTGAAAGATTGACTGGTATTCTTAACTATGTTGCTCCTTTTACGCTATGTGGATACGCTG
CTTTAATGCCTTTGTATCATGCTATTGCTTCCCGTATGGCTTTCATTTTCTCCTCCTTGTATAAATCCTG
GTTGCTGTCTCTTTATGAGGAGTTGTGGCCCGTTGTCAGGCAACGTGGCGTGGTGTGCACTGTGTTTGCT
GACGCAACCCCCACTGGTTGGGGCATTGCCACCACCTGTCAGCTCCTTTCCGGGACTTTCGCTTTCCCCC
TCCCTATTGCCACGGCGGAACTCATCGCCGCCTGCCTTGCCCGCTGCTGGACAGGGGCTCGGCTGTTGGG
CACTGACAATTCCGTGGTGTTGTCGGGGAAGCTGACGTCCTTTCCATGGCTGCTCGCCTGTGTTGCCACC
TGGATTCTGCGCGGGACGTCCTTCTGCTACGTCCCTTCGGCCCTCAATCCAGCGGACCTTCCTTCCCGCG
GCCTGCTGCCGGCTCTGCGGCCTCTTCCGCGTCTTCGCCTTCGCCCTCAGACGAGTCGGATCTCCCTTTG
GGCCGCCTCCCCGCCTGGATCCTGTGCCTTCTAGTTGCCAGCCATCTGTTGTTTGCCCCTCCCCCGTGCC
TTCCTTGACCCTGGAAGGTGCCACTCCCACTGTCCTTTCCTAATAAAATGAGGAAATTGCATCGCATTGT
CTGAGTAGGTGTCATTCTATTCTGGGGGGTGGGGTGGGGCAGGACAGCAAGGGGGAGGATTGGGAAGACA
ATAGCAGGCATGCTGGGGATGCGGTGGGCTCTATGGCAGGAACCCCTAGTGATGGAGTTGGCCACTCCCT
CTCTGCGCGCTCGCTCGCTCACTGAGGCCGGGCGACCAAAGGTCGCCCGACGCCCGGGCTTTGCCCGGGC
GGCCTCAGTGAGCGAGCGAGCGCGCAGCTGCCTGCAGGGGCGCCTGATGCGGTATTTTCTCCTTACGCAT
CTGTGCGGTATTTCACACCGCATA
[95 nt withheld, positions 3595-3689]
T
[46 nt withheld, positions 3691-3736]
C
[141 nt withheld, positions 3738-3878]
CCTTTGACGTTGGAGTCCACGTTCTTT
[37 nt withheld, positions 3906-3942]
ACTCTATCTCGGGCTATTCTTTTGATTTATAAGGGATTTTGCCGATTTCGGTCTATTGGTTAAAAAATGA
GCTGATTTAACAAAAATTTAACGCGAATTTTAACAAAATATTAACGTTTACAATTTTATGGTGCACTCTC
AGTACAATCTGCTCTGATGCCGCATAGTTAAGCCAGCCCCGACACCCGCCAACACCCGCTGACGCGCCCT
GACGGGCTTGTCTGCTCCCGGCATCCGCTTACAGACAAGCTGTGACCGTCTCCGGGAGCTGCATGTGTCA
GAGGTTTTCACCGTCATCACCGAAACGCGCGAGACGAAAGGGCCTCGTGATACGCCTATTTTTATAGGTT
AATGTCATGATAATAATGGTTTCTTAGACGTCAGGTGGCACTTTTCGGGGAAATGTGCGCGGAACCCCTA
TTTGTTTATTTTTCTAAATACATTCAAATATGTATCCGCTCATGAGACAATAACCCTGATAAATGCTTCA
ATAATATTGAAAAAGGAAGAGTATGAGTATTCAACATTTCCGTGTCGCCCTTATTCCCTTTTTTGCGGCA
TTTTGCCTTCCTGTTTTTGCTCACCCAGAAACGCTGGTGAAAGTAAAAGATGCTGAAGATCAGTTGGGTG
CACGAGTGGGTTACATCGAACTGGATCTCAACAGCGGTAAGATCCTTGAGAGTTTTCGCCCCGAAGAACG
TTTTCCAATGATGAGCACTTTTAAAGTTCTGCTATGTGGCGCGGTATTATCCCGTATTGACGCCGGGCAA
GAGCAACTCGGTCGCCGCATACACTATTCTCAGAATGACTTGGTTGAGTACTCACCAGTCACAGAAAAGC
ATCTTACGGATGGCATGACAGTAAGAGAATTATGCAGTGCTGCCATAACCATGAGTGATAACACTGCGGC
CAACTTACTTCTGACAACGATCGGAGGACCGAAGGAGCTAACCGCTTTTTTGCACAACATGGGGGATCAT
GTAACTCGCCTTGATCGTTGGGAACCGGAGCTGAATGAAGCCATACCAAACGACGAGCGTGACACCACGA
TGCCTGTAGCAATGGCAACAACGTTGCGCAAACTATTAACTGGCGAACTACTTACTCTAGCTTCCCGGCA
ACAATTAATAGACTGGATGGAGGCGGATAAAGTTGCAGGACCACTTCTGCGCTCGGCCCTTCCGGCTGGC
TGGTTTATTGCTGATAAATCTGGAGCCGGTGAGCGTGGGTCTCGCGGTATCATTGCAGCACTGGGGCCAG
ATGGTAAGCCCTCCCGTATCGTAGTTATCTACACGACGGGGAGTCAGGCAACTATGGATGAACGAAATAG
ACAGATCGCTGAGATAGGTGCCTCACTGATTAAGCATTGGTAACTGTCAGACCAAGTTTACTCATATATA
CTTTAGATTGATTTAAAACTTCATTTTTAATTTAAAAGGATCTAGGTGAAGATCCTTTTTGATAATCTCA
TGACCAAAATCCCTTAACGTGAGTTTTCGTTCCACTGAGCGTCAGACCCCGTAGAAAAGATCAAAGGATC
TTCTTGAGATCCTTTTTTTCTGCGCGTAATCTGCTGCTTGCAAACAAAAAAACCACCGCTACCAGCGGTG
GTTTGTTTGCCGGATCAAGAGCTACCAACTCTTTTTCCGAAGGTAACTGGCTTCAGCAGAGCGCAGATAC
CAAATACTGTTCTTCTAGTGTAGCCGTAGTTAGGCCACCACTTCAAGAACTCTGTAGCACCGCCTACATA
CCTCGCTCTGCTAATCCTGTTACCAGTGGCTGCTGCCAGTGGCGATAAGTCGTGTCTTACCGGGTTGGAC
TCAAGACGATAGTTACCGGATAAGGCGCAGCGGTCGGGCTGAACGGGGGGTTCGTGCACACAGCCCAGCT
TGGAGCGAACGACCTACACCGAACTGAGATACCTACAGCGTGAGCTATGAGAAAGCGCCACGCTTCCCGA
AGGGAGAAAGGCGGACAGGTATCCGGTAAGCGGCAGGGTCG
